>Addgene plasmid #52679 | pSIL-eGFP-shACTN4 | depositor full sequence | sequence record 81966 | pSIL-eGFP-shACTN4 sequence 4669 bps
CTAACCGTATTACCGCCATGCATTAGTTATTAATAGTAATCAATTACGGGGTCATTAGTTCATAGCCCAT
ATATGGAGTTCCGCGTTACATAACTTACGGTAAATGGCCCGCCTGGCTGACCGCCCAACGACCCCCGCCC
ATTGACGTCAATAATGACGTATGTTCCCATAGTAACGCCAATAGGGACTTTCCATTGACGTCAATGGGTG
GAGTATTTACGGTAAACTGCCCACTTGGCAGTACATCAAGTGTATCATATGCCAAGTACGCCCCCTATTG
ACGTCAATGACGGTAAATGGCCCGCCTGGCATTATGCCCAGTACATGACCTTATGGGACTTTCCTACTTG
GCAGTACATCTACGTATTAGTCATCGCTATTACCATGGTGATGCGGTTTTGGCAGTACATCAATGGGCGT
GGATAGCGGTTTGACTCACGGGGATTTCCAAGTCTCCACCCCATTGACGTCAATGGGAGTTTGTTTTGGC
ACCAAAATCAACGGGACTTTCCAAAATGTCGTAACAACTCCGCCCCATTGACGCAAATGGGCGGTAGGCG
TGTACGGTGGGAGGTCTATATAAGCAGAGCTGGTTTAGTGAACCGTCAGATCCGCTAGCGCTACCGGTCG
CCACCATGGTGAGCAAGGGCGAGGAGCTGTTCACCGGGGTGGTGCCCATCCTGGTCGAGCTGGACGGCGA
CGTAAACGGCCACAAGTTCAGCGTGTCCGGCGAGGGCGAGGGCGATGCCACCTACGGCAAGCTGACCCTG
AAGTTCATCTGCACCACCGGCAAGCTGCCCGTGCCCTGGCCCACCCTCGTGACCACCCTGACCTACGGCG
TGCAGTGCTTCAGCCGCTACCCCGACCACATGAAGCAGCACGACTTCTTCAAGTCCGCCATGCCCGAAGG
CTACGTCCAGGAGCGCACCATCTTCTTCAAGGACGACGGCAACTACAAGACCCGCGCCGAGGTGAAGTTC
GAGGGCGACACCCTGGTGAACCGCATCGAGCTGAAGGGCATCGACTTCAAGGAGGACGGCAACATCCTGG
GGCACAAGCTGGAGTACAACTACAACAGCCACAACGTCTATATCATGGCCGACAAGCAGAAGAACGGCAT
CAAGGTGAACTTCAAGATCCGCCACAACATCGAGGACGGCAGCGTGCAGCTCGCCGACCACTACCAGCAG
AACACCCCCATCGGCGACGGCCCCGTGCTGCTGCCCGACAACCACTACCTGAGCACCCAGTCCGCCCTGA
GCAAAGACCCCAACGAGAAGCGCGATCACATGGTCCTGCTGGAGTTCGTGACCGCCGCCGGGATCACTCT
CGGCATGGACGAGCTGTACAAGTACTAGGTACCCGCTCTAGAACTAGTGGATCCGACGCCGCCATCTCTA
GGCCCGCGCCGGCCCCCTCGCACAGACTTGTGGGAGAAGCTCGGCTACTCCCCTGCCCCGGTTAATTTGC
ATATAATATTTCCTAGTAACTATAGAGGCTTAATGTGCGATAAAAGACAGATAATCTGTTCTTTTTAATA
CTAGCTACATTTTACATGATAGGCTTGGATTTCTATAAGAGATACAAATACTAAATTATTATTTTAAAAA
ACAGCACAAAAGGAAACTCACCCTAACTGTAAAGTAATTGTGTGTTTTGAGACTATAAATATCCCTTGGA
GAAAAGCCTTGTTTGGGCCGACTATCCAGGAGATGCAGTTCAAGAGACTGCATCTCCTGGATAGTCTTTT
TTAATTCCTGCAGCCCGGGGGATCCACTAGTTCTAGAGCGGCCGCCACCGCGGTGGAGCTCCAGCTTTTG
TTCCCTTTAGTGAGGGTTAATTGCGCGCTTGGCGTAATCATGGTCATAGCTGTTTCCTGTGTGAAATTGT
TATCCGCTCACAATTCCACACAACATACGAGCCGGAAGCATAAAGTGTAAAGCCTGGGGTGCCTAATGAG
TGAGCTAACTCACATTAATTGCGTTGCGCTCACTGCCCGCTTTCCAGTCGGGAAACCTGTCGTGCCAGCT
GCATTAATGAATCGGCCAACGCGCGGGGAGAGGCGGTTTGCGTATTGGGCGCTCTTCCGCTTCCTCGCTC
ACTGACTCGCTGCGCTCGGTCGTTCGGCTGCGGCGAGCGGTATCAGCTCACTCAAAGGCGGTAATACGGT
TATCCACAGAATCAGGGGATAACGCAGGAAAGAACATGTGAGCAAAAGGCCAGCAAAAGGCCAGGAACCG
TAAAAAGGCCGCGTTGCTGGCGTTTTTCCATAGGCTCCGCCCCCCTGACGAGCATCACAAAAATCGACGC
TCAAGTCAGAGGTGGCGAAACCCGACAGGACTATAAAGATACCAGGCGTTTCCCCCTGGAAGCTCCCTCG
TGCGCTCTCCTGTTCCGACCCTGCCGCTTACCGGATACCTGTCCGCCTTTCTCCCTTCGGGAAGCGTGGC
GCTTTCTCATAGCTCACGCTGTAGGTATCTCAGTTCGGTGTAGGTCGTTCGCTCCAAGCTGGGCTGTGTG
CACGAACCCCCCGTTCAGCCCGACCGCTGCGCCTTATCCGGTAACTATCGTCTTGAGTCCAACCCGGTAA
GACACGACTTATCGCCACTGGCAGCAGCCACTGGTAACAGGATTAGCAGAGCGAGGTATGTAGGCGGTGC
TACAGAGTTCTTGAAGTGGTGGCCTAACTACGGCTACACTAGAAGGACAGTATTTGGTATCTGCGCTCTG
CTGAAGCCAGTTACCTTCGGAAAAAGAGTTGGTAGCTCTTGATCCGGCAAACAAACCACCGCTGGTAGCG
GTGGTTTTTTTGTTTGCAAGCAGCAGATTACGCGCAGAAAAAAAGGATCTCAAGAAGATCCTTTGATCTT
TTCTACGGGGTCTGACGCTCAGTGGAACGAAAACTCACGTTAAGGGATTTTGGTCATGAGATTATCAAAA
AGGATCTTCACCTAGATCCTTTTAAATTAAAAATGAAGTTTTAAATCAATCTAAAGTATATATGAGTAAA
CTTGGTCTGACAGTTACCAATGCTTAATCAGTGAGGCACCTATCTCAGCGATCTGTCTATTTCGTTCATC
CATAGTTGCCTGACTCCCCGTCGTGTAGATAACTACGATACGGGAGGGCTTACCATCTGGCCCCAGTGCT
GCAATGATACCGCGAGACCCACGCTCACCGGCTCCAGATTTATCAGCAATAAACCAGCCAGCCGGAAGGG
CCGAGCGCAGAAGTGGTCCTGCAACTTTATCCGCCTCCATCCAGTCTATTAATTGTTGCCGGGAAGCTAG
AGTAAGTAGTTCGCCAGTTAATAGTTTGCGCAACGTTGTTGCCATTGCTACAGGCATCGTGGTGTCACGC
TCGTCGTTTGGTATGGCTTCATTCAGCTCCGGTTCCCAACGATCAAGGCGAGTTACATGATCCCCCATGT
TGTGCAAAAAAGCGGTTAGCTCCTTCGGTCCTCCGATCGTTGTCAGAAGTAAGTTGGCCGCAGTGTTATC
ACTCATGGTTATGGCAGCACTGCATAATTCTCTTACTGTCATGCCATCCGTAAGATGCTTTTCTGTGACT
GGTGAGTACTCAACCAAGTCATTCTGAGAATAGTGTATGCGGCGACCGAGTTGCTCTTGCCCGGCGTCAA
TACGGGATAATACCGCGCCACATAGCAGAACTTTAAAAGTGCTCATCATTGGAAAACGTTCTTCGGGGCG
AAAACTCTCAAGGATCTTACCGCTGTTGAGATCCAGTTCGATGTAACCCACTCGTGCACCCAACTGATCT
TCAGCATCTTTTACTTTCACCAGCGTTTCTGGGTGAGCAAAAACAGGAAGGCAAAATGCCGCAAAAAAGG
GAATAAGGGCGACACGGAAATGTTGAATACTCATACTCTTCCTTTTTCAATATTATTGAAGCATTTATCA
GGGTTATTGTCTCATGAGCGGATACATATTTGAATGTATTTAGAAAAATAAACAAATAGGGGTTCCGCGC
ACATTTCCCCGAAAAGTGCCACCTAAATTGTAAGCGTTAATATTTTGTTAAAATTCGCGTTAAATTTTTG
TTAAATCAGCTCATTTTTTAACCAATAGGCCGAAATCGGCAAAATCCCTTATAAATCAAAAGAATAGACC
GAGATAGGGT
[37 nt withheld, positions 4141-4177]
AAAGAACGTGGACTCCAACGTCAAAGG
[49 nt withheld, positions 4205-4253]
T
[91 nt withheld, positions 4255-4345]
G
[124 nt withheld, positions 4347-4470]
CCCATTCGCCATTCAGGCTGCGCAACTGTTGGGAAGGGCGATCGGTGCGGGCCTCTTCGCTATTACGCCA
GCTGGCGAAAGGGGGATGTGCTGCAAGGCGATTAAGTTGGGTAACGCCAGGGTTTTCCCAGTCACGACGT
TGTAAAACGACGGCCAGTGAGCGCGCGTAATACGACTCACTATAGGGCGAATTGGGTAC
Features (pLannotate 1.2.2; 16 found; start..end, strand, type, name):
     84..387     +  enhancer       CMV enhancer: human cytomegalovirus immediate early enhancer
    388..591     +  promoter       CMV promoter: human cytomegalovirus (CMV) immediate early promoter
    636..1352    +  CDS            EGFP: EGFP is a basic (constitutively fluorescent) green fluorescent protein published in 1996, derived from Aequorea victoria. It is reported to be a rapidly-maturing weak dimer with moderate acid sensitivity.
   1380..1693    +  promoter       U6 promoter: RNA polymerase III promoter for mouse U6 snRNA (Das et al., 1988)
   1753..1811    -  misc_feature   MCS (fragment): pBluescript multiple cloning site
   1824..1842    -  promoter       T3 promoter: promoter for bacteriophage T3 RNA polymerase
   1887..1903    -  protein_bind   lac operator: The lac repressor binds to the lac operator to inhibit transcription in E. coli. This inhibition can be relieved by adding lactose or isopropyl-β-D-thiogalactopyranoside (IPTG). lac repressor encoded by lacI
   1911..1941    -  promoter       lac promoter: promoter for the E. coli lac operon
   1956..1977    -  protein_bind   CAP binding site: CAP binding activates transcription in the presence of cAMP. E. coli catabolite activator protein
   1990..2082    -  CDS            lacI (fragment): lac repressor; lacI; The lac repressor binds to the lac operator to inhibit transcription in E. coli. This inhibition can be relieved by adding lactose or isopropyl-β-D-thiogalactopyranoside (IPTG).
   2265..2853    -  rep_origin     ori: high-copy-number ColE1/pMB1/pBR322/pUC origin of replication
   3024..3884    -  CDS            AmpR: β-lactamase; bla; confers resistance to ampicillin, carbenicillin, and related antibiotics
   3885..3989    -  promoter       AmpR promoter: bla
   4042..4470    -  rep_origin     f1 ori (sequence partly withheld): f1 bacteriophage origin of replication; arrow indicates direction of (+) strand synthesis
   4475..4630    -  CDS            lacZα (fragment): LacZα fragment of β-galactosidase; lacZ fragment
   4638..4656    +  promoter       T7 promoter: promoter for bacteriophage T7 RNA polymerase
