[The description below was written by a language model from this plasmid's Addgene catalogue record and pLannotate feature annotations shown in this document.]
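Description:
pSIL-eGFP-shACTN4 is a 4,669-bp RNAi plasmid for knocking down rat α-actinin-4 (Actn4) in transfected mammalian cells, with a built-in green fluorescent marker to identify the cells that took up the DNA. It is built on the pSIL-EGFP backbone, which the depositor comments describe as derived from a pSilencer-type vector. The annotated pBluescript-like remnants fit this origin: a multiple cloning site fragment, T3 and T7 promoters, lac promoter/operator elements and a lacZα fragment. In E. coli the plasmid replicates from a high-copy ColE1/pUC-type origin and is selected with ampicillin through the β-lactamase gene. An f1 origin is also present, which in principle permits single-stranded DNA production.

The plasmid carries two independent expression units arranged in tandem. The first uses the human CMV immediate-early enhancer and promoter to drive EGFP. Although the catalogue lists EGFP in the tag field, the depositor states that it is a free-standing transfection marker and is not fused to anything. Immediately downstream, a U6 RNA polymerase III promoter, annotated as the mouse U6 snRNA promoter, transcribes the short hairpin. The hairpin consists of a 19-nucleotide sense sequence matching positions 493–511 of the rat α-actinin-4 coding sequence, a 9-nucleotide loop spacer and the inverted antisense sequence. A run of thymidines follows and serves as the Pol III terminator. The hairpin itself is not annotated in the feature table, but it would lie between the U6 promoter and the cloning site fragment. The transcript folds into a stem-loop that is processed into siRNA. The construct was deposited with work on how α-actinin regulates acid-sensing ion channel 1a, where the EGFP signal allows knockdown cells to be picked out for analysis.
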