Addgene plasmid #52679: pSIL-eGFP-shACTN4
Purpose: shRNA against α-actinin-4 with eGFP transfection marker
Depositing lab: Johannes Hell. Depositing organization: University of Iowa. Publication: The cytoskeletal protein alpha-actinin regulates acid-sensing ion channel 1a through a C-terminal interaction. Schnizler MK, Schnizler K, Zha XM, Hall DD, Wemmie JA, Hell JW, Welsh MJ. J Biol Chem. 2009 Jan 30;284(5):2697-705. doi: 10.1074/jbc.M805110200. Epub 2008 Nov 21. PubMed 19028690.
Backbone
  Vector backbone: pSIL-EGFP
  Backbone manufacturer: Hell lab, Addgene plasmid #52675
  Vector type: RNAi
Growth in bacteria
  Bacterial resistance: Ampicillin, 100 μg/mL
  Growth temperature: 37°C
  Growth strain: DH5alpha
  Copy number: Unknown
Gene/Insert
  Gene/Insert name: ACTN4 (alt name: actinin, alpha 4)
  gRNA/shRNA sequence: gactatccaggagatgcagttcaagagactgcatctcctggatagtctttttt
  Species: R. norvegicus (rat)
  Entrez Gene: Actn4
  Promoter: U6
  Tag / fusion protein: CMV-EGFP (N terminal on backbone)
  Cloning method: Unknown
  Sequencing primers: 5′ EGFP-C; 3′ M13R
Terms and licenses: Academic/Nonprofit Terms; Industry Terms: Not Available to Industry
Depositor comments: EGFP is a transfection marker, not a fusion. RNAi targeted at 493–511 from the start sequence of rat α-actinin-4 (the sense chain was 5’-gactatccaggagatgcagttcaagagactgcatctcctggatagtctttttt-3’. The 19-nucleotide sense sequence and the inverted antisense sequence were connected by a 9-nucleotide spacer to allow stem-loop formation. At the 3’ end, a penta-thymidine motif provided a polymerase III termination site. siRNAs were cloned into pSilencer™ vector for expression of the respective sequences under the U6 promotor.
How to cite: pSIL-eGFP-shACTN4 was a gift from Johannes Hell (Addgene plasmid # 52679 ; http://n2t.net/addgene:52679 ; RRID:Addgene_52679)
