>Addgene plasmid #52679 | pSIL-eGFP-shACTN4 | addgene partial sequence | sequence record 84160 | M13-Rev 5'-CAGGAAACAGCTATGACC-3'
GGGAACAAAAGCTGGAGCTCCACCGCGGTGGCGGCCGCTCTAGAACTAGTGGATCCCCCGGGCTGCAGGA
ATTAAAAAAGACTATCCAGGAGATGCAGTCTCTTGAACTGCATCTCCTGGATAGTCGGCCCAAACAAGGC
TTTTCTCCAAGGGATATTTATAGTCTCAAAACACACAATTACTTTACAGTTAGGGTGAGTTTCCTTTTGT
GCTGTTTTTTAAAATAATAATTTAGTATTTGTATCTCTTATAGAAATCCAAGCCTATCATGTAAAATGTA
GCTAGTATTAAAAAGAACAGATTATCTGTCTTTTATCGCACATTAAGCCTCTATAGTTACTAGGAAATAT
TATATGCAAATTAACCGGGGCAGGGGAGTAGCCGAGCTTCTCCCACAAGTCTGTGCGAGGGGGCCGGCGC
GGGCCTAGAGATGGCGGCGTCGGATCCACTAGTTCTAGAGCGGGTACCTAGTACTTGTACAGCTCGTCCA
TGCCGAGAGTGATCCCGGCGGCGGTCACGAACTCCAGCAGGACCATGTGATCGCGCTTCTCGTTGGGGTC
TTTGCTCAGGGCGGACTGGGTGCTCAGGTAGTGGTTGTCGGGCAGCAGCACGGGGCCGTCGCCGATGGGG
GTGTTCTGCTGGTAGTGGTCGGCGAGCTGCACGCTGCCGTCCTCGATGTTGTGGCGGATCTTGAAGTTCA
CCTTGATGCCGTTCTTCTGCTTGTCGGCCATGATATAGACGTTGTGGCTGTTGTAGTTGTACTCCAGCTT
GTGCCCCAGGATGTTGCCGTCCTCCTTGAAGTCGATGCCCTTCAGCTCGATGCGGTTCACCA
